>Addgene plasmid #121866 | JP705: pMVP/SB/Neo-DEST | depositor full sequence | sequence record 233323 | JP705: pMVP/SB/Neo-DEST sequence 6112 bps
GTGGCACTTTTCGGGGAAATGTGCGCGGAACCCCTATTTGTTTATTTTTCTAAATACATTCAAATATGTA
TCCGCTCATGAGACAATAACCCTGATAAATGCTTCAATAATATTGAAAAAGGAAGAGTATGAGTATTCAA
CATTTCCGTGTCGCCCTTATTCCCTTTTTTGCGGCATTTTGCCTTCCTGTTTTTGCTCACCCAGAAACGC
TGGTGAAAGTAAAAGATGCTGAAGATCAGTTGGGTGCACGAGTGGGTTACATCGAACTGGATCTCAACAG
CGGTAAGATCCTTGAGAGTTTTCGCCCCGAAGAACGTTTTCCAATGATGAGCACTTTTAAAGTTCTGCTA
TGTGGCGCGGTATTATCCCGTATTGACGCCGGGCAAGAGCAACTCGGTCGCCGCATACACTATTCTCAGA
ATGACTTGGTTGAGTACTCACCAGTCACAGAAAAGCATCTTACGGATGGCATGACAGTAAGAGAATTATG
CAGTGCTGCCATAACCATGAGTGATAACACTGCGGCCAACTTACTTCTGACAACGATCGGAGGACCGAAG
GAGCTAACCGCTTTTTTGCACAACATGGGGGATCATGTAACTCGCCTTGATCGTTGGGAACCGGAGCTGA
ATGAAGCCATACCAAACGACGAGCGTGACACCACGATGCCTGTAGCAATGGCAACAACGTTGCGCAAACT
ATTAACTGGCGAACTACTTACTCTAGCTTCCCGGCAACAATTAATAGACTGGATGGAGGCGGATAAAGTT
GCAGGACCACTTCTGCGCTCGGCCCTTCCGGCTGGCTGGTTTATTGCTGATAAATCTGGAGCCGGTGAGC
GTGGGTCTCGCGGTATCATTGCAGCACTGGGGCCAGATGGTAAGCCCTCCCGTATCGTAGTTATCTACAC
GACGGGGAGTCAGGCAACTATGGATGAACGAAATAGACAGATCGCTGAGATAGGTGCCTCACTGATTAAG
CATTGGTAACTGTCAGACCAAGTTTACTCATATATACTTTAGATTGATTTAAAACTTCATTTTTAATTTA
AAAGGATCTAGGTGAAGATCCTTTTTGATAATCTCATGACCAAAATCCCTTAACGTGAGTTTTCGTTCCA
CTGAGCGTCAGACCCCGTAGAAAAGATCAAAGGATCTTCTTGAGATCCTTTTTTTCTGCGCGTAATCTGC
TGCTTGCAAACAAAAAAACCACCGCTACCAGCGGTGGTTTGTTTGCCGGATCAAGAGCTACCAACTCTTT
TTCCGAAGGTAACTGGCTTCAGCAGAGCGCAGATACCAAATACTGTCCTTCTAGTGTAGCCGTAGTTAGG
CCACCACTTCAAGAACTCTGTAGCACCGCCTACATACCTCGCTCTGCTAATCCTGTTACCAGTGGCTGCT
GCCAGTGGCGATAAGTCGTGTCTTACCGGGTTGGACTCAAGACGATAGTTACCGGATAAGGCGCAGCGGT
CGGGCTGAACGGGGGGTTCGTGCACACAGCCCAGCTTGGAGCGAACGACCTACACCGAACTGAGATACCT
ACAGCGTGAGCTATGAGAAAGCGCCACGCTTCCCGAAGGGAGAAAGGCGGACAGGTATCCGGTAAGCGGC
AGGGTCGGAACAGGAGAGCGCACGAGGGAGCTTCCAGGGGGAAACGCCTGGTATCTTTATAGTCCTGTCG
GGTTTCGCCACCTCTGACTTGAGCGTCGATTTTTGTGATGCTCGTCAGGGGGGCGGAGCCTATGGAAAAA
CGCCAGCAACGCGGCCTTTTTACGGTTCCTGGCCTTTTGCTGGCCTTTTGCTCACATGTTCTTTCCTGCG
TTATCCCCTGATTCTGTGGATAACCGTATTACCGCCTTTGAGTGAGCTGATACCGCTCGCCGCAGCCGAA
CGACCGAGCGCAGCGAGTCAGTGAGCGAGGAAGCTGTAAAACGACGGCCAGTAGCTCCACCGCGGTGGCG
GCCGCTCTAGAACTAGTGTACACCCTATACAGTTGAAGTCGGAAGTTTACATACACTTAAGTTGGAGTCA
TTAAAACTCGTTTTTCAACTACTCCACAAATTTCTTGTTAACAAACAATAGTTTTGGCAAGTCAGTTAGG
ACATCTACTTTGTGCATGACACAAGTCATTTTTCCAACAATTGTTTACAGACAGATTATTTCACTTATAA
TTCACTGTATCACAATTCCAGTGGGTCAGAAGTTTACATACACTAAGTTGGGCTGCAGGAATTCGATATC
ACAAGTTTGTACAAAAAAGCTGAACGAGAAACGTAAAATGATATAAATATCAATATATTAAATTAGATTT
TGCATAAAAAACAGACTACATAATACTGTAAAACACAACATATCCAGTCACTATGGCGGCCGCATTAGGC
ACCCCAGGCTTTACACTTTATGCTTCCGGCTCGTATAATGTGTGGATTTTGAGTTAGGATCCGTCGAGAT
TTTCAGGAGCTAAGGAAGCTAAAATGGAGAAAAAAATCACTGGATATACCACCGTTGATATATCCCAATG
GCATCGTAAAGAACATTTTGAGGCATTTCAGTCAGTTGCTCAATGTACCTATAACCAGACCGTTCAGCTG
GATATTACGGCCTTTTTAAAGACCGTAAAGAAAAATAAGCACAAGTTTTATCCGGCCTTTATTCACATTC
TTGCCCGCCTGATGAATGCTCATCCGGAATTCCGTATGGCAATGAAAGACGGTGAGCTGGTGATATGGGA
TAGTGTTCACCCTTGTTACACCGTTTTCCATGAGCAAACTGAAACGTTTTCATCGCTCTGGAGTGAATAC
CACGACGATTTCCGGCAGTTTCTACACATATATTCGCAAGATGTGGCGTGTTACGGTGAAAACCTGGCCT
ATTTCCCTAAAGGGTTTATTGAGAATATGTTTTTCGTCTCAGCCAATCCCTGGGTGAGTTTCACCAGTTT
TGATTTAAACGTGGCCAATATGGACAACTTCTTCGCCCCCGTTTTCACCATGGGCAAATATTATACGCAA
GGCGACAAGGTGCTGATGCCGCTGGCGATTCAGGTTCATCATGCCGTTTGTGATGGCTTCCATGTCGGCA
GAATGCTTAATGAATTACAACAGTACTGCGATGAGTGGCAGGGCGGGGCGTAAACGCGTGGATCCGGCTT
ACTAAAAGCCAGATAACAGTATGCGTATTTGCGCGCTGATTTTTGCGGTATAAGAATATATACTGATATG
TATACCCGAAGTATGTCAAAAAGAGGTATGCTATGAAGCAGCGTATTACAGTGACAGTTGACAGCGACAG
CTATCAGTTGCTCAAGGCATATATGATGTCAATATCTCCGGTCTGGTAAGCACAACCATGCAGAATGAAG
CCCGTCGTCTGCGTGCCGAACGCTGGAAAGCGGAAAATCAGGAAGGGATGGCTGAGGTCGCCCGGTTTAT
TGAAATGAACGGCTCTTTTGCTGACGAGAACAGGGGCTGGTGAAATGCAGTTTAAGGTTTACACCTATAA
AAGAGAGAGCCGTTATCGTCTGTTTGTGGATGTACAGAGTGATATTATTGACACGCCCGGGCGACGGATG
GTGATCCCCCTGGCCAGTGCACGTCTGCTGTCAGATAAAGTCTCCCGTGAACTTTACCCGGTGGTGCATA
TCGGGGATGAAAGCTGGCGCATGATGACCACCGATATGGCCAGTGTGCCGGTCTCCGTTATCGGGGAAGA
AGTGGCTGATCTCAGCCACCGCGAAAATGACATCAAAAACGCCATTAACCTGATGTTCTGGGGAATATAA
ATGTCAGGCTCCCTTATACACAGCCAGTCTGCAGGTCGACCATAGTGACTGGATATGTTGTGTTTTACAG
TATTATGTAGTCTGTTTTTTATGCAAAATCTAATTTAATATATTGATATTTATATCATTTTACGTTTCTC
GTTCAGCTTTCTTGTACAAAGTGGTGATATCAAGCTTATCGATACCGTCGACCTCGACATGGTCATAGCT
GTTGACGGTGTGGAAAGTCCCCAGGCTCCCCAGCAGGCAGAAGTATGCAAAGCATGCATCTCAATTAGTC
AGCAACCAGGTGTGGAAAGTCCCCAGGCTCCCCAGCAGGCAGAAGTATGCAAAGCATGCATCTCAATTAG
TCAGCAACCATAGTCCCGCCCCTAACTCCGCCCATCCCGCCCCTAACTCCGCCCAGTTCCGCCCATTCTC
CGCCCCATGGCTGACTAATTTTTTTTATTTATGCAGAGGCCGAGGCCGCCTCTGCCTCTGAGCTATTCCA
GAAGTAGTGAGGAGGCTTTTTTGGAGGCCTAGGCTTTTGCAAAAAGCTCCCGGGAGCTTGTATATCCATT
TTCGGATCTGATCAGCACGTGTTGAAAATTAATCATCGGCATAGTATATCGGCATAGTATAATACGACAA
GGTGAGGAACTAAACCATGATTGAACAAGATGGATTGCACGCAGGTTCTCCGGCCGCTTGGGTGGAGAGG
CTATTCGGCTATGACTGGGCACAACAGACAATCGGCTGCTCTGATGCCGCCGTGTTCCGGCTGTCAGCGC
AGGGGCGCCCGGTTCTTTTTGTCAAGACCGACCTGTCCGGTGCCCTGAATGAACTGCAGGACGAGGCAGC
GCGGCTATCGTGGCTGGCCACGACGGGCGTTCCTTGCGCAGCTGTGCTCGACGTTGTCACTGAAGCGGGA
AGGGACTGGCTGCTATTGGGCGAAGTGCCGGGGCAGGATCTCCTGTCATCTCACCTTGCTCCTGCCGAGA
AAGTATCCATCATGGCTGATGCAATGCGGCGGCTGCATACGCTTGATCCGGCTACCTGCCCATTCGACCA
CCAAGCGAAACATCGCATCGAGCGAGCACGTACTCGGATGGAAGCCGGTCTTGTCGATCAGGATGATCTG
GACGAAGAGCATCAGGGGCTCGCGCCAGCCGAACTGTTCGCCAGGCTCAAGGCGCGCATGCCCGACGGCG
AGGATCTCGTCGTGACCCATGGCGATGCCTGCTTGCCGAATATCATGGTGGAAAATGGCCGCTTTTCTGG
ATTCATCGACTGTGGCCGGCTGGGTGTGGCGGACCGCTATCAGGACATAGCGTTGGCTACCCGTGATATT
GCTGAAGAGCTTGGCGGCGAATGGGCTGACCGCTTCCTCGTGCTTTACGGTATCGCCGCTCCCGATTCGC
AGCGCATCGCCTTCTATCGCCTTCTTGACGAGTTCTTCTAACGTACCGGTTAGTAATGAGTTTAAACGGG
GGAGGCTAACTGAAACACGGAAGGAGACAATACCGGAAGGAACCCGCGCTATGACGGCAATAAAAAGACA
GAATAAAACGCACGGGTGTTGGGTCGTTTGTTCATAAACGCGGGGTTCGGTCCCAGGGCTGGCACTCTGT
CGATACCCCACCGAGACCCCATTGGGGCCAATACGCCCGCGTTTCTTCCTTTTCCCCACCCCACCCCCCA
AGTTCGGGTGAAGGCCCAGGGCTCGCAGCCAACGTCGGGGCGGCAGGCCCTGCCATAGCAGATCCGGTTA
AATCAAAAGAATAGACCGAGATAGGGT
[34 nt withheld, positions 5558-5591]
GTACATTGAGTGTATGTAAACTTCTGACCCACTGGGAATGTGATGAAAGAAATAAAAGCTGAAATGAATC
ATTCTCTCTACTATTATTCTGATATTTCACATTCTTAAAATAAAGTGGTGATCCTAACTGACCTAAGACA
GGGAATTTTTACTAGGATTAAATGTCAGGAATTGTGAAAAAGTGAGTTTAAATGTATTTGGCTAAGGTGT
ATGTAAACTTCCGACTTCAACTGTATAGGGATTGTACAAAGG
[49 nt withheld, positions 5844-5892]
T
[91 nt withheld, positions 5894-5984]
G
[124 nt withheld, positions 5986-6109]
CAG
Features (pLannotate 1.2.2; 21 found; start..end, strand, type, name):
     24..128     +  promoter       AmpR promoter: bla
    129..989     +  CDS            AmpR: β-lactamase; bla; confers resistance to ampicillin, carbenicillin, and related antibiotics
   1160..1748    +  rep_origin     ori: high-copy-number ColE1/pMB1/pBR322/pUC origin of replication
   1925..1942    -  CDS            lacZα (fragment): LacZα fragment of β-galactosidase; lacZ fragment
   1943..1978    +  misc_feature   MCS (fragment): pBluescript multiple cloning site
   2220..2241    +  misc_feature   MCS (fragment): pBluescript multiple cloning site
   2241..2365    +  protein_bind   attR1: mutant version of attR; recombination site for the Gateway® LR reaction LR Clonase™
   2390..2420    +  promoter       lac UV5 promoter: E. coli lac promoter with an "up" mutation
   2444..2473    +  promoter       cat promoter (fragment): promoter of the E. coli cat gene encoding chloramphenicol acetyltransferase
   2474..3133    +  CDS            CmR: chloramphenicol acetyltransferase; cat; confers resistance to chloramphenicol
   3312..3470    +  CDS            ccdA (fragment): CCDA_ECO57 - Also known as H, letA. Experimental evidence at protein level: Swiss-Prot protein existence level 1. Antitoxin component of a type II toxin-antitoxin (TA) system which inhibits the post-segregational killing (PSK) of plasmid-free cells, also referred to as a plasmid addiction system. Binds to and blocks the activity of CcdB; will also remove bound CcdB protein from the CcdB-GyrA complex by forming a CcdA-CcdB complex, a process termed rejuvenation. Functions as a transcriptional corepressor for the ccdAB operon, repression also requires CcdB (By similarity). From Escherichia coli
   3475..3777    +  CDS            ccdB: CCDB_ECOLI - Also known as G, letB, letD. Experimental evidence at protein level: Swiss-Prot protein existence level 1. Toxic component of a type II toxin-antitoxin (TA) system, functioning in plasmid maintainence. Responsible for the post- segregational killing (PSK) of plasmid-free cells, also referred to as a plasmid addiction system. Half-life of over 2 hours. Cell killing by CcdB is accompanied by filamentation, defects in chromosome and plasmid segregation, defects in cell division, formation of anucleate cells, decreased DNA synthesis and plasmid loss. Interferes with the activity of DN
   3821..3945    -  protein_bind   attR2: mutant version of attR; recombination site for the Gateway® LR reaction LR Clonase™
   3946..3977    +  misc_feature   MCS (fragment): pBluescript multiple cloning site
   3997..4313    +  promoter       SV40 promoter: SV40 enhancer and early promoter
   4361..4408    +  promoter       EM7 promoter: synthetic bacterial promoter&nbsp
   4427..5218    +  CDS            neo: KKA2_KLEPN - Also known as kan, nptII. Experimental evidence at protein level: Swiss-Prot protein existence level 1. Resistance to kanamycin, neomycin, paromomycin, ribostamycin, butirosin and gentamicin B. From Klebsiella pneumoniae.
   5305..5353    +  polyA_signal   HSV TK poly(A) signal: herpes simplex virus thymidine kinase polyadenylation signal (Cole and Stacy, 1985)
   5444..5460    -  polyA_signal   bGH poly(A) signal (fragment): bovine growth hormone polyadenylation signal
   5529..5591    -  rep_origin     f1 ori (fragment) (sequence partly withheld): f1 bacteriophage origin of replication; arrow indicates direction of (+) strand synthesis
   5838..6109    -  rep_origin     f1 ori (fragment) (sequence partly withheld): f1 bacteriophage origin of replication; arrow indicates direction of (+) strand synthesis
