>Addgene plasmid #121866 | JP705: pMVP/SB/Neo-DEST | addgene full sequence | sequence record 258534 | Addgene NGS Result
GTGGCACTTTTCGGGGAAATGTGCGCGGAACCCCTATTTGTTTATTTTTCTAAATACATTCAAATATGTA
TCCGCTCATGAGACAATAACCCTGATAAATGCTTCAATAATATTGAAAAAGGAAGAGTATGAGTATTCAA
CATTTCCGTGTCGCCCTTATTCCCTTTTTTGCGGCATTTTGCCTTCCTGTTTTTGCTCACCCAGAAACGC
TGGTGAAAGTAAAAGATGCTGAAGATCAGTTGGGTGCACGAGTGGGTTACATCGAACTGGATCTCAACAG
CGGTAAGATCCTTGAGAGTTTTCGCCCCGAAGAACGTTTTCCAATGATGAGCACTTTTAAAGTTCTGCTA
TGTGGCGCGGTATTATCCCGTATTGACGCCGGGCAAGAGCAACTCGGTCGCCGCATACACTATTCTCAGA
ATGACTTGGTTGAGTACTCACCAGTCACAGAAAAGCATCTTACGGATGGCATGACAGTAAGAGAATTATG
CAGTGCTGCCATAACCATGAGTGATAACACTGCGGCCAACTTACTTCTGACAACGATCGGAGGACCGAAG
GAGCTAACCGCTTTTTTGCACAACATGGGGGATCATGTAACTCGCCTTGATCGTTGGGAACCGGAGCTGA
ATGAAGCCATACCAAACGACGAGCGTGACACCACGATGCCTGTAGCAATGGCAACAACGTTGCGCAAACT
ATTAACTGGCGAACTACTTACTCTAGCTTCCCGGCAACAATTAATAGACTGGATGGAGGCGGATAAAGTT
GCAGGACCACTTCTGCGCTCGGCCCTTCCGGCTGGCTGGTTTATTGCTGATAAATCTGGAGCCGGTGAGC
GTGGGTCTCGCGGTATCATTGCAGCACTGGGGCCAGATGGTAAGCCCTCCCGTATCGTAGTTATCTACAC
GACGGGGAGTCAGGCAACTATGGATGAACGAAATAGACAGATCGCTGAGATAGGTGCCTCACTGATTAAG
CATTGGTAACTGTCAGACCAAGTTTACTCATATATACTTTAGATTGATTTAAAACTTCATTTTTAATTTA
AAAGGATCTAGGTGAAGATCCTTTTTGATAATCTCATGACCAAAATCCCTTAACGTGAGTTTTCGTTCCA
CTGAGCGTCAGACCCCGTAGAAAAGATCAAAGGATCTTCTTGAGATCCTTTTTTTCTGCGCGTAATCTGC
TGCTTGCAAACAAAAAAACCACCGCTACCAGCGGTGGTTTGTTTGCCGGATCAAGAGCTACCAACTCTTT
TTCCGAAGGTAACTGGCTTCAGCAGAGCGCAGATACCAAATACTGTTCTTCTAGTGTAGCCGTAGTTAGG
CCACCACTTCAAGAACTCTGTAGCACCGCCTACATACCTCGCTCTGCTAATCCTGTTACCAGTGGCTGCT
GCCAGTGGCGATAAGTCGTGTCTTACCGGGTTGGACTCAAGACGATAGTTACCGGATAAGGCGCAGCGGT
CGGGCTGAACGGGGGGTTCGTGCACACAGCCCAGCTTGGAGCGAACGACCTACACCGAACTGAGATACCT
ACAGCGTGAGCTATGAGAAAGCGCCACGCTTCCCGAAGGGAGAAAGGCGGACAGGTATCCGGTAAGCGGC
AGGGTCGGAACAGGAGAGCGCACGAGGGAGCTTCCAGGGGGAAACGCCTGGTATCTTTATAGTCCTGTCG
GGTTTCGCCACCTCTGACTTGAGCGTCGATTTTTGTGATGCTCGTCAGGGGGGCGGAGCCTATGGAAAAA
CGCCAGCAACGCGGCCTTTTTACGGTTCCTGGCCTTTTGCTGGCCTTTTGCTCACATGTTCTTTCCTGCG
TTATCCCCTGATTCTGTGGATAACCGTATTACCGCCTTTGAGTGAGCTGATACCGCTCGCCGCAGCCGAA
CGACCGAGCGCAGCGAGTCAGTGAGCGAGGAAGCTGTAAAACGACGGCCAGTAGCTCCACCGCGGTGGCG
GCCGCTCTAGAACTAGTGTACACCCTATACAGTTGAAGTCGGAAGTTTACATACACTTAAGTTGGAGTCA
TTAAAACTCGTTTTTCAACTACTCCACAAATTTCTTGTTAACAAACAATAGTTTTGGCAAGTCAGTTAGG
ACATCTACTTTGTGCATGACACAAGTCATTTTTCCAACAATTGTTTACAGACAGATTATTTCACTTATAA
TTCACTGTATCACAATTCCAGTGGGTCAGAAGTTTACATACACTAAGTTGGGCTGCAGGAATTCGATATC
ACAAGTTTGTACAAAAAAGCTGAACGAGAAACGTAAAATGATATAAATATCAATATATTAAATTAGATTT
TGCATAAAAAACAGACTACATAATACTGTAAAACACAACATATCCAGTCACTATGGCGGCCGCATTAGGC
ACCCCAGGCTTTACACTTTATGCTTCCGGCTCGTATAATGTGTGGATTTTGAGTTAGGATCCGTCGAGAT
TTTCAGGAGCTAAGGAAGCTAAAATGGAGAAAAAAATCACTGGATATACCACCGTTGATATATCCCAATG
GCATCGTAAAGAACATTTTGAGGCATTTCAGTCAGTTGCTCAATGTACCTATAACCAGACCGTTCAGCTG
GATATTACGGCCTTTTTAAAGACCGTAAAGAAAAATAAGCACAAGTTTTATCCGGCCTTTATTCACATTC
TTGCCCGCCTGATGAATGCTCATCCGGAATTCCGTATGGCAATGAAAGACGGTGAGCTGGTGATATGGGA
TAGTGTTCACCCTTGTTACACCGTTTTCCATGAGCAAACTGAAACGTTTTCATCGCTCTGGAGTGAATAC
CACGACGATTTCCGGCAGTTTCTACACATATATTCGCAAGATGTGGCGTGTTACGGTGAAAACCTGGCCT
ATTTCCCTAAAGGGTTTATTGAGAATATGTTTTTCGTCTCAGCCAATCCCTGGGTGAGTTTCACCAGTTT
TGATTTAAACGTGGCCAATATGGACAACTTCTTCGCCCCCGTTTTCACCATGGGCAAATATTATACGCAA
GGCGACAAGGTGCTGATGCCGCTGGCGATTCAGGTTCATCATGCCGTTTGTGATGGCTTCCATGTCGGCA
GAATGCTTAATGAATTACAACAGTACTGCGATGAGTGGCAGGGCGGGGCGTAAACGCGTGGATCCGGCTT
ACTAAAAGCCAGATAACAGTATGCGTATTTGCGCGCTGATTTTTGCGGTATAAGAATATATACTGATATG
TATACCCGAAGTATGTCAAAAAGAGGTATGCTATGAAGCAGCGTATTACAGTGACAGTTGACAGCGACAG
CTATCAGTTGCTCAAGGCATATATGATGTCAATATCTCCGGTCTGGTAAGCACAACCATGCAGAATGAAG
CCCGTCGTCTGCGTGCCGAACGCTGGAAAGCGGAAAATCAGGAAGGGATGGCTGAGGTCGCCCGGTTTAT
TGAAATGAACGGCTCTTTTGCTGACGAGAACAGGGGCTGGTGAAATGCAGTTTAAGGTTTACACCTATAA
AAGAGAGAGCCGTTATCGTCTGTTTGTGGATGTACAGAGTGATATTATTGACACGCCCGGGCGACGGATG
GTGATCCCCCTGGCCAGTGCACGTCTGCTGTCAGATAAAGTCTCCCGTGAACTTTACCCGGTGGTGCATA
TCGGGGATGAAAGCTGGCGCATGATGACCACCGATATGGCCAGTGTGCCGGTCTCCGTTATCGGGGAAGA
AGTGGCTGATCTCAGCCACCGCGAAAATGACATCAAAAACGCCATTAACCTGATGTTCTGGGGAATATAA
ATGTCAGGCTCCCTTATACACAGCCAGTCTGCAGGTCGACCATAGTGACTGGATATGTTGTGTTTTACAG
TATTATGTAGTCTGTTTTTTATGCAAAATCTAATTTAATATATTGATATTTATATCATTTTACGTTTCTC
GTTCAGCTTTCTTGTACAAAGTGGTGATATCAAGCTTATCGATACCGTCGACCTCGACATGGTCATAGCT
GTTGACGGTGTGGAAAGTCCCCAGGCTCCCCAGCAGGCAGAAGTATGCAAAGCATGCATCTCAATTAGTC
AGCAACCAGGTGTGGAAAGTCCCCAGGCTCCCCAGCAGGCAGAAGTATGCAAAGCATGCATCTCAATTAG
TCAGCAACCATAGTCCCGCCCCTAACTCCGCCCATCCCGCCCCTAACTCCGCCCAGTTCCGCCCATTCTC
CGCCCCATGGCTGACTAATTTTTTTTATTTATGCAGAGGCCGAGGCCGCCTCTGCCTCTGAGCTATTCCA
GAAGTAGTGAGGAGGCTTTTTTGGAGGCCTAGGCTTTTGCAAAAAGCTCCCGGGAGCTTGTATATCCATT
TTCGGATCTGATCAGCACGTGTTGAAAATTAATCATCGGCATAGTATATCGGCATAGTATAATACGACAA
GGTGAGGAACTAAACCATGATTGAACAAGATGGATTGCACGCAGGTTCTCCGGCCGCTTGGGTGGAGAGG
CTATTCGGCTATGACTGGGCACAACAGACAATCGGCTGCTCTGATGCCGCCGTGTTCCGGCTGTCAGCGC
AGGGGCGCCCGGTTCTTTTTGTCAAGACCGACCTGTCCGGTGCCCTGAATGAACTGCAGGACGAGGCAGC
GCGGCTATCGTGGCTGGCCACGACGGGCGTTCCTTGCGCAGCTGTGCTCGACGTTGTCACTGAAGCGGGA
AGGGACTGGCTGCTATTGGGCGAAGTGCCGGGGCAGGATCTCCTGTCATCTCACCTTGCTCCTGCCGAGA
AAGTATCCATCATGGCTGATGCAATGCGGCGGCTGCATACGCTTGATCCGGCTACCTGCCCATTCGACCA
CCAAGCGAAACATCGCATCGAGCGAGCACGTACTCGGATGGAAGCCGGTCTTGTCGATCAGGATGATCTG
GACGAAGAGCATCAGGGGCTCGCGCCAGCCGAACTGTTCGCCAGGCTCAAGGCGCGCATGCCCGACGGCG
AGGATCTCGTCGTGACCCATGGCGATGCCTGCTTGCCGAATATCATGGTGGAAAATGGCCGCTTTTCTGG
ATTCATCGACTGTGGCCGGCTGGGTGTGGCGGACCGCTATCAGGACATAGCGTTGGCTACCCGTGATATT
GCTGAAGAGCTTGGCGGCGAATGGGCTGACCGCTTCCTCGTGCTTTACGGTATCGCCGCTCCCGATTCGC
AGCGCATCGCCTTCTATCGCCTTCTTGACGAGTTCTTCTAACGTACCGGTTAGTAATGAGTTTAAACGGG
GGAGGCTAACTGAAACACGGAAGGAGACAATACCGGAAGGAACCCGCGCTATGACGGCAATAAAAAGACA
GAATAAAACGCACGGGTGTTGGGTCGTTTGTTCATAAACGCGGGGTTCGGTCCCAGGGCTGGCACTCTGT
CGATACCCCACCGAGACCCCATTGGGGCCAATACGCCCGCGTTTCTTCCTTTTCCCCACCCCACCCCCCA
AGTTCGGGTGAAGGCCCAGGGCTCGCAGCCAACGTCGGGGCGGCAGGCCCTGCCATAGCAGATCCGGTTA
AATCAAAAGAATAGACCGAGATAGGGT
[34 nt withheld, positions 5558-5591]
GTACATTGAGTGTATGTAAACTTCTGACCCACTGGGAATGTGATGAAAGAAATAAAAGCTGAAATGAATC
ATTCTCTCTACTATTATTCTGATATTTCACATTCTTAAAATAAAGTGGTGATCCTAACTGACCTAAGACA
GGGAATTTTTACTAGGATTAAATGTCAGGAATTGTGAAAAAGTGAGTTTAAATGTATTTGGCTAAGGTGT
ATGTAAACTTCCGACTTCAACTGTATAGGGATTGTACAAAGG
[49 nt withheld, positions 5844-5892]
T
[91 nt withheld, positions 5894-5984]
G
[124 nt withheld, positions 5986-6109]
CAG
Features (pLannotate 1.2.2; 21 found; start..end, strand, type, name):
     24..128     +  promoter       AmpR promoter: bla
    129..989     +  CDS            AmpR: β-lactamase; bla; confers resistance to ampicillin, carbenicillin, and related antibiotics
   1160..1748    +  rep_origin     ori: high-copy-number ColE1/pMB1/pBR322/pUC origin of replication
   1925..1942    -  CDS            lacZα (fragment): LacZα fragment of β-galactosidase; lacZ fragment
   1943..1978    +  misc_feature   MCS (fragment): pBluescript multiple cloning site
   2220..2241    +  misc_feature   MCS (fragment): pBluescript multiple cloning site
   2241..2365    +  protein_bind   attR1: mutant version of attR; recombination site for the Gateway® LR reaction LR Clonase™
   2390..2420    +  promoter       lac UV5 promoter: E. coli lac promoter with an "up" mutation
   2444..2473    +  promoter       cat promoter (fragment): promoter of the E. coli cat gene encoding chloramphenicol acetyltransferase
   2474..3133    +  CDS            CmR: chloramphenicol acetyltransferase; cat; confers resistance to chloramphenicol
   3312..3470    +  CDS            ccdA (fragment): CCDA_ECO57 - Also known as H, letA. Experimental evidence at protein level: Swiss-Prot protein existence level 1. Antitoxin component of a type II toxin-antitoxin (TA) system which inhibits the post-segregational killing (PSK) of plasmid-free cells, also referred to as a plasmid addiction system. Binds to and blocks the activity of CcdB; will also remove bound CcdB protein from the CcdB-GyrA complex by forming a CcdA-CcdB complex, a process termed rejuvenation. Functions as a transcriptional corepressor for the ccdAB operon, repression also requires CcdB (By similarity). From Escherichia coli
   3475..3777    +  CDS            ccdB: CCDB_ECOLI - Also known as G, letB, letD. Experimental evidence at protein level: Swiss-Prot protein existence level 1. Toxic component of a type II toxin-antitoxin (TA) system, functioning in plasmid maintainence. Responsible for the post- segregational killing (PSK) of plasmid-free cells, also referred to as a plasmid addiction system. Half-life of over 2 hours. Cell killing by CcdB is accompanied by filamentation, defects in chromosome and plasmid segregation, defects in cell division, formation of anucleate cells, decreased DNA synthesis and plasmid loss. Interferes with the activity of DN
   3821..3945    -  protein_bind   attR2: mutant version of attR; recombination site for the Gateway® LR reaction LR Clonase™
   3946..3977    +  misc_feature   MCS (fragment): pBluescript multiple cloning site
   3997..4313    +  promoter       SV40 promoter: SV40 enhancer and early promoter
   4361..4408    +  promoter       EM7 promoter: synthetic bacterial promoter&nbsp
   4427..5218    +  CDS            neo: KKA2_KLEPN - Also known as kan, nptII. Experimental evidence at protein level: Swiss-Prot protein existence level 1. Resistance to kanamycin, neomycin, paromomycin, ribostamycin, butirosin and gentamicin B. From Klebsiella pneumoniae.
   5305..5353    +  polyA_signal   HSV TK poly(A) signal: herpes simplex virus thymidine kinase polyadenylation signal (Cole and Stacy, 1985)
   5444..5460    -  polyA_signal   bGH poly(A) signal (fragment): bovine growth hormone polyadenylation signal
   5529..5591    -  rep_origin     f1 ori (fragment) (sequence partly withheld): f1 bacteriophage origin of replication; arrow indicates direction of (+) strand synthesis
   5838..6109    -  rep_origin     f1 ori (fragment) (sequence partly withheld): f1 bacteriophage origin of replication; arrow indicates direction of (+) strand synthesis
