[The description below was written by a language model from this plasmid's Addgene catalogue record and pLannotate feature annotations shown in this document.]
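Description:
JP705: pMVP/SB/Neo-DEST is an empty Gateway destination vector from the pMVP modular cloning platform, built on the JN607 backbone as a Sleeping Beauty transposon vector for mammalian expression. In bacteria it replicates from a high-copy ColE1/pUC-type origin and carries an ampicillin resistance gene (bla with its own promoter). Fragments of an f1 origin, lacZα and pBluescript polylinker remain as backbone remnants. The full sequence is 6,112 nt, consistent with the recorded 4,657 bp backbone plus the 1,455 bp Gateway cassette, which was installed by Gibson assembly.

The cloning site is a standard Gateway selection cassette: attR1 and attR2 sites flank a chloramphenicol acetyltransferase gene and the ccdB toxin gene, with a partial ccdA. Because CcdB poisons gyrase in ordinary E. coli, the unrecombined plasmid has to be maintained in a ccdB-tolerant strain, under chloramphenicol and ampicillin selection. An LR reaction with entry clones replaces the cassette with the desired elements, which allows counter-selection against unrecombined vector. No promoter is annotated upstream of attR1, so the transgene's regulatory parts are presumably supplied by the incoming entry modules.

Downstream of attR2 is a neomycin phosphotransferase gene driven by the SV40 enhancer/early promoter and the bacterial EM7 promoter, and terminated by the HSV TK poly(A) signal. This cassette provides G418 selection of mammalian cells. The record states that the Sleeping Beauty inverted terminal repeats were derived from another deposited plasmid, but the automated feature table does not annotate them, so their exact positions are not shown. They would be expected to flank the Gateway and Neo cassettes. When Sleeping Beauty transposase is supplied, the ITR-bounded segment can integrate into the genome, which supports generation of stable transgenic cell lines.
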