Addgene plasmid #121866: JP705: pMVP/SB/Neo-DEST
Purpose: (Empty Backbone) pMVP destination vector, empty Sleeping Beauty transposon vector backbone w/ Neo selection cassette
Depositing lab: Christopher Newgard. Depositing organization: Duke University. Publication: Creation of versatile cloning platforms for transgene expression and dCas9-based epigenome editing. Haldeman JM, Conway AE, Arlotto ME, Slentz DH, Muoio DM, Becker TC, Newgard CB. Nucleic Acids Res. 2018 Dec 27. pii: 5264291. doi: 10.1093/nar/gky1286. PubMed 30590691.
Backbone
  Vector backbone: JN607
  Backbone manufacturer: Newgard Lab
  Backbone size (bp): 4657
  Vector type: Mammalian Expression ; Sleeping Beauty Transposon, pMVP Gateway Destination Vector
  Selectable markers: Neomycin (select with G418)
Growth in bacteria
  Bacterial resistance: Chloramphenicol and Ampicillin, 25 & 100 μg/mL
  Growth temperature: 37°C
  Growth strain: ccdB Survival
  Copy number: High Copy
Gene/Insert
  Gene/Insert name: Gateway selection cassette (ccdb gene + Chlor resistance gene)
  Species: Synthetic
  Insert size (bp): 1455
  Cloning method: Gibson Cloning
Terms and licenses: Academic/Nonprofit Terms; Industry Terms: Not Available to Industry
Depositor comments: Sleeping Beauty ITR sequences derived from Addgene #26563
How to cite: JP705: pMVP/SB/Neo-DEST was a gift from Christopher Newgard (Addgene plasmid # 121866 ; http://n2t.net/addgene:121866 ; RRID:Addgene_121866)
